>Addgene plasmid #98194 | UKNP1.19.3 | depositor full sequence | sequence record 180005 | UKNP1.19.3 sequence 7263 bps
GACGGATCGGGAGATCTCCCGATCCCCTATGGTCGACTCTCAGTACAATCTGCTCTGATGCCGCATAGTT
AAGCCAGTATCTGCTCCCTGCTTGTGTGTTGGAGGTCGCTGAGTAGTGCGCGAGCAAAATTTAAGCTACA
ACAAGGCAAGGCTTGACCGACAATTGCATGAAGAATCTGCTTAGGGTTAGGCGTTTTGCGCTGCTTCGCG
ATGTACGGGCCAGATATACGCGTTGACATTGATTATTGACTAGTTATTAATAGTAATCAATTACGGGGTC
ATTAGTTCATAGCCCATATATGGAGTTCCGCGTTACATAACTTACGGTAAATGGCCCGCCTGGCTGACCG
CCCAACGACCCCCGCCCATTGACGTCAATAATGACGTATGTTCCCATAGTAACGCCAATAGGGACTTTCC
ATTGACGTCAATGGGTGGACTATTTACGGTAAACTGCCCACTTGGCAGTACATCAAGTGTATCATATGCC
AAGTACGCCCCCTATTGACGTCAATGACGGTAAATGGCCCGCCTGGCATTATGCCCAGTACATGACCTTA
TGGGACTTTCCTACTTGGCAGTACATCTACGTATTAGTCATCGCTATTACCATGGTGATGCGGTTTTGGC
AGTACATCAATGGGCGTGGATAGCGGTTTGACTCACGGGGATTTCCAAGTCTCCACCCCATTGACGTCAA
TGGGAGTTTGTTTTGGCACCAAAATCAACGGGACTTTCCAAAATGTCGTAACAACTCCGCCCCATTGACG
CAAATGGGCGGTAGGCGTGTACGGTGGGAGGTCTATATAAGCAGAGCTCTCTGGCTAACTAGAGAACCCA
CTGCTTACTGGCTTATCGAAATTAATACGACTCACTATAGGGAGACCCAAGCTGGCTAGTTAAGCTTGGT
ACCGAGCTCGGATCCAGTACCCTTCACCATGGGTTGCTCTTTCTCTATCTTCCTCTTGGCTTTGCTGTCC
TGTTTGACCATCCCAGCTTCCGCTTATGAGGTGCGCAACGTGTCCGGGGTGTACCAAGTCACGAACGACT
GCTCCAACACAAGCATTGTGTATGAGGCAGCGGACATGATTATGCATATCCCCGGGTGCGTGCCCTGTGT
TCGGGAGACCAACTTCTCCCGCTGCTGGGTACCGCTCACCCCCACGCTCGCGGCTAGGAACGCCAGCATC
CCCACTACGACAATACGACGTCACGTCGATTTGCTCGTTGGGGCGGCTGCTTTCTGCTCCGCTATGTACG
TGGGGGATCTCTGCGGATCTGTTTTCCTTGTCTCCCAGCTGTTCACCTTCTCGCCTCGCCGACATGAGAC
AGTACAGGACTGCAATTGCTCAATCTATCCCGGCCACGTATCAGGCCATCGCATGGCTTGGGATATGATG
ATGAACTGGTCTCCTACAACAGCCTTAGTGGTATCACAGTTACTCCGGATCCCACAAGCTGTCGTGGACA
TGGTGGCGGGCGCCCACTGGGGAATCCTGGCGGGCCTCGCCTACTATTCCATGGCGGGGAACTGGGCTAA
GGTCTTAATTGTGATGCTACTCTTTGCCGGCGTTGACGGGACCGGGACCTACACGACGGGGGGGGCCCAG
GGCCGCAACGCCCATCGGCTTACGTCCTTCTTTTCATTTGGGGCATCTCAGAATATCCAGCTCATAAACA
CCAACGGCAGCTGGCATATCAACAGGACTGCTTTGAACTGCAACGACTCCCTCAACACTGGTTTCATCGC
CGCGCTGTTCTACACACACAAATTCAACGCGTCCGGATGCCCGGAGCGCATGGCCAGCTGTCGCCCCATT
AGCGAGTTCGCTCAGGGGTGGGGTCCCATCACTTATGCCGAGTCGAAAAGCTCGGACCAGAGGCCCTATT
GTTGGCACTACGCTCCTGAACCGTGCGGTATCGTGGCCGCGTCGCAGGTGTGTGGTCCAGTATACTGCTT
CACCCCAAGCCCCGTTGTGGTGGGGACGACCGATCGCTTCGGCGTCCCTACGTACACCTGGGGGGAGAAT
GAGACGGACGTGCTGCTTCTCAACAACACGCGGCCGCCGCAAGGCAACTGGTTCGGCTGTACGTGGATGA
ATAGCACTGGGTTCACCAAGACGTGTGGGGGCCCCCCGTGCAACATCGGGGGGGTTGGCAACAACACCCT
GACCTGTCCCACGGACTGTTTCCGGAAGCACCCCGAGGCCACCTACACCAAATGCGGTTCAGGGCCTTGG
CTCACACCTAGGTGCCTGGTTGACTACCCATACAGGCTTTGGCACTACCCCTGCACCGTCAACTTTACCA
TCTTCAAAGTTAGGATGTATGTGGGGGGCGTGGAGCATAGGCTCAACGCCGCATGCAATTGGACCCGAGG
AGAGCGGTGCAACTTGGAAGACAGGGATAGATCAGAGCTCAGCCCGCTGCTGCTGTCTACGACAGAGTGG
CAGATATTGCCTTGTTCCTTCACCACCTTGCCGGCTCTGTCCACTGGTTTGATCCATCTCCACCAGAACA
TCGTGGACGTGCAATACCTGTATGGTATGGGGTCGGCGGCCGTCTCCTTTGCAATCAAATGGGAGTATGT
CCTGTTGCTCTTCCTTCTCCTGGCGGACGCGCGCGTTTGTGCCTGCTTGTGGATGATGCTGCTGATAGCC
CAGGCTGAGGCCTAATCTAGAAACTTTAAGGGTCAAGACAATTCTGCAGATATCCAGCACAGTGGCGGCC
GCTCGAGTCTAGAGGGCCCGCGGTTCGAAGGTAAGCCTATCCCTAACCCTCTCCTCGGTCTCGATTCTAC
GCGTACCGGTCATCATCACCATCACCATTGAGTTTAAACCCGCTGATCAGCCTCGACTGTGCCTTCTAGT
TGCCAGCCATCTGTTGTTTGCCCCTCCCCCGTGCCTTCCTTGACCCTGGAAGGTGCCACTCCCACTGTCC
TTTCCTAATAAAATGAGGAAATTGCATCGCATTGTCTGAGTAGGTGTCATTCTATTCTGGGGGGTGGGGT
GGGGCAGGACAGCAAGGGGGAGGATTGGGAAGACAATAGCAGGCATGCTGGGGATGCGGTGGGCTCTATG
GCTTCTGAGGCGGAAAGAACCAGCTGGGGCTCTAGGGGGTATCCCC
[124 nt withheld, positions 3127-3250]
C
[32 nt withheld, positions 3252-3283]
CA
[57 nt withheld, positions 3286-3342]
A
[49 nt withheld, positions 3344-3392]
CCTTTGACGTTGGAGTCCACGTTCTTT
[37 nt withheld, positions 3420-3456]
ACCCTATCTCGGTCTATTCTTTTGATTTATAAGGGATTTTGGGGATTTCGGCCTATTGGTTAAAAAATGA
GCTGATTTAACAAAAATTTAACGCGAATTAATTCTGTGGAATGTGTGTCAGTTAGGGTGTGGAAAGTCCC
CAGGCTCCCCAGGCAGGCAGAAGTATGCAAAGCATGCATCTCAATTAGTCAGCAACCAGGTGTGGAAAGT
CCCCAGGCTCCCCAGCAGGCAGAAGTATGCAAAGCATGCATCTCAATTAGTCAGCAACCATAGTCCCGCC
CCTAACTCCGCCCATCCCGCCCCTAACTCCGCCCAGTTCCGCCCATTCTCCGCCCCATGGCTGACTAATT
TTTTTTATTTATGCAGAGGCCGAGGCCGCCTCTGCCTCTGAGCTATTCCAGAAGTAGTGAGGAGGCTTTT
TTGGAGGCCTAGGCTTTTGCAAAAAGCTCCCGGGAGCTTGTATATCCATTTTCGGATCTGATCAAGAGAC
AGGATGAGGATCGTTTCGCATGATTGAACAAGATGGATTGCACGCAGGTTCTCCGGCCGCTTGGGTGGAG
AGGCTATTCGGCTATGACTGGGCACAACAGACAATCGGCTGCTCTGATGCCGCCGTGTTCCGGCTGTCAG
CGCAGGGGCGCCCGGTTCTTTTTGTCAAGACCGACCTGTCCGGTGCCCTGAATGAACTGCAGGACGAGGC
AGCGCGGCTATCGTGGCTGGCCACGACGGGCGTTCCTTGCGCAGCTGTGCTCGACGTTGTCACTGAAGCG
GGAAGGGACTGGCTGCTATTGGGCGAAGTGCCGGGGCAGGATCTCCTGTCATCTCACCTTGCTCCTGCCG
AGAAAGTATCCATCATGGCTGATGCAATGCGGCGGCTGCATACGCTTGATCCGGCTACCTGCCCATTCGA
CCACCAAGCGAAACATCGCATCGAGCGAGCACGTACTCGGATGGAAGCCGGTCTTGTCGATCAGGATGAT
CTGGACGAAGAGCATCAGGGGCTCGCGCCAGCCGAACTGTTCGCCAGGCTCAAGGCGCGCATGCCCGACG
GCGAGGATCTCGTCGTGACCCATGGCGATGCCTGCTTGCCGAATATCATGGTGGAAAATGGCCGCTTTTC
TGGATTCATCGACTGTGGCCGGCTGGGTGTGGCGGACCGCTATCAGGACATAGCGTTGGCTACCCGTGAT
ATTGCTGAAGAGCTTGGCGGCGAATGGGCTGACCGCTTCCTCGTGCTTTACGGTATCGCCGCTCCCGATT
CGCAGCGCATCGCCTTCTATCGCCTTCTTGACGAGTTCTTCTGAGCGGGACTCTGGGGTTCGCGAAATGA
CCGACCAAGCGACGCCCAACCTGCCATCACGAGATTTCGATTCCACCGCCGCCTTCTATGAAAGGTTGGG
CTTCGGAATCGTTTTCCGGGACGCCGGCTGGATGATCCTCCAGCGCGGGGATCTCATGCTGGAGTTCTTC
GCCCACCCCAACTTGTTTATTGCAGCTTATAATGGTTACAAATAAAGCAATAGCATCACAAATTTCACAA
ATAAAGCATTTTTTTCACTGCATTCTAGTTGTGGTTTGTCCAAACTCATCAATGTATCTTATCATGTCTG
TATACCGTCGACCTCTAGCTAGAGCTTGGCGTAATCATGGTCATAGCTGTTTCCTGTGTGAAATTGTTAT
CCGCTCACAATTCCACACAACATACGAGCCGGAAGCATAAAGTGTAAAGCCTGGGGTGCCTAATGAGTGA
GCTAACTCACATTAATTGCGTTGCGCTCACTGCCCGCTTTCCAGTCGGGAAACCTGTCGTGCCAGCTGCA
TTAATGAATCGGCCAACGCGCGGGGAGAGGCGGTTTGCGTATTGGGCGCTCTTCCGCTTCCTCGCTCACT
GACTCGCTGCGCTCGGTCGTTCGGCTGCGGCGAGCGGTATCAGCTCACTCAAAGGCGGTAATACGGTTAT
CCACAGAATCAGGGGATAACGCAGGAAAGAACATGTGAGCAAAAGGCCAGCAAAAGGCCAGGAACCGTAA
AAAGGCCGCGTTGCTGGCGTTTTTCCATAGGCTCCGCCCCCCTGACGAGCATCACAAAAATCGACGCTCA
AGTCAGAGGTGGCGAAACCCGACAGGACTATAAAGATACCAGGCGTTTCCCCCTGGAAGCTCCCTCGTGC
GCTCTCCTGTTCCGACCCTGCCGCTTACCGGATACCTGTCCGCCTTTCTCCCTTCGGGAAGCGTGGCGCT
TTCTCAATGCTCACGCTGTAGGTATCTCAGTTCGGTGTAGGTCGTTCGCTCCAAGCTGGGCTGTGTGCAC
GAACCCCCCGTTCAGCCCGACCGCTGCGCCTTATCCGGTAACTATCGTCTTGAGTCCAACCCGGTAAGAC
ACGACTTATCGCCACTGGCAGCAGCCACTGGTAACAGGATTAGCAGAGCGAGGTATGTAGGCGGTGCTAC
AGAGTTCTTGAAGTGGTGGCCTAACTACGGCTACACTAGAAGGACAGTATTTGGTATCTGCGCTCTGCTG
AAGCCAGTTACCTTCGGAAAAAGAGTTGGTAGCTCTTGATCCGGCAAACAAACCACCGCTGGTAGCGGTG
GTTTTTTTGTTTGCAAGCAGCAGATTACGCGCAGAAAAAAAGGATCTCAAGAAGATCCTTTGATCTTTTC
TACGGGGTCTGACGCTCAGTGGAACGAAAACTCACGTTAAGGGATTTTGGTCATGAGATTATCAAAAAGG
ATCTTCACCTAGATCCTTTTAAATTAAAAATGAAGTTTTAAATCAATCTAAAGTATATATGAGTAAACTT
GGTCTGACAGTTACCAATGCTTAATCAGTGAGGCACCTATCTCAGCGATCTGTCTATTTCGTTCATCCAT
AGTTGCCTGACTCCCCGTCGTGTAGATAACTACGATACGGGAGGGCTTACCATCTGGCCCCAGTGCTGCA
ATGATACCGCGAGACCCACGCTCACCGGCTCCAGATTTATCAGCAATAAACCAGCCAGCCGGAAGGGCCG
AGCGCAGAAGTGGTCCTGCAACTTTATCCGCCTCCATCCAGTCTATTAATTGTTGCCGGGAAGCTAGAGT
AAGTAGTTCGCCAGTTAATAGTTTGCGCAACGTTGTTGCCATTGCTACAGGCATCGTGGTGTCACGCTCG
TCGTTTGGTATGGCTTCATTCAGCTCCGGTTCCCAACGATCAAGGCGAGTTACATGATCCCCCATGTTGT
GCAAAAAAGCGGTTAGCTCCTTCGGTCCTCCGATCGTTGTCAGAAGTAAGTTGGCCGCAGTGTTATCACT
CATGGTTATGGCAGCACTGCATAATTCTCTTACTGTCATGCCATCCGTAAGATGCTTTTCTGTGACTGGT
GAGTACTCAACCAAGTCATTCTGAGAATAGTGTATGCGGCGACCGAGTTGCTCTTGCCCGGCGTCAATAC
GGGATAATACCGCGCCACATAGCAGAACTTTAAAAGTGCTCATCATTGGAAAACGTTCTTCGGGGCGAAA
ACTCTCAAGGATCTTACCGCTGTTGAGATCCAGTTCGATGTAACCCACTCGTGCACCCAACTGATCTTCA
GCATCTTTTACTTTCACCAGCGTTTCTGGGTGAGCAAAAACAGGAAGGCAAAATGCCGCAAAAAAGGGAA
TAAGGGCGACACGGAAATGTTGAATACTCATACTCTTCCTTTTTCAATATTATTGAAGCATTTATCAGGG
TTATTGTCTCATGAGCGGATACATATTTGAATGTATTTAGAAAAATAAACAAATAGGGGTTCCGCGCACA
TTTCCCCGAAAAGTGCCACCTGACGTC
Features (pLannotate 1.2.2; 21 found; start..end, strand, type, name):
     36..80      -  misc_feature   bom (fragment): basis of mobility region from pBR322
    235..614     +  enhancer       CMV enhancer: human cytomegalovirus immediate early enhancer
    615..818     +  promoter       CMV promoter: human cytomegalovirus (CMV) immediate early promoter
    814..847     +  LTR            5' LTR (truncated) (fragment): truncated 5' long terminal repeat (LTR) from HIV-1
    863..881     +  promoter       T7 promoter: promoter for bacteriophage T7 RNA polymerase
    942..2672    +  CDS            POLG_HCVGL (fragment): Experimental evidence at protein level: Swiss-Prot protein existence level 1. [Protease NS2]: Cysteine protease required for the proteolytic auto-cleavage between the non-structural proteins NS2 and NS3 (By similarity). The N-terminus of NS3 is required for the function of NS2 protease (active region NS2-3) (By similarity). Promotes the initiation of viral particle assembly by mediating the interaction between structural and non-structural proteins (By similarity). From Hepatitis C virus (isolate Glasgow) (HCV).
   2760..2801    +  CDS            V5 tag: epitope tag from simian virus 5
   2857..3081    +  polyA_signal   bGH poly(A) signal: bovine growth hormone polyadenylation signal
   3085..3106    +  promoter       SV40 promoter (fragment): SV40 enhancer and early promoter
   3127..3555    +  rep_origin     f1 ori (sequence partly withheld): f1 bacteriophage origin of replication; arrow indicates direction of (+) strand synthesis
   3569..3899    +  promoter       SV40 promoter: SV40 enhancer and early promoter
   3966..4757    +  CDS            neo: KKA2_KLEPN - Also known as kan, nptII. Experimental evidence at protein level: Swiss-Prot protein existence level 1. Resistance to kanamycin, neomycin, paromomycin, ribostamycin, butirosin and gentamicin B. From Klebsiella pneumoniae.
   4783..4941    +  CDS            ble (fragment): BLE_KLEPN - Experimental evidence at protein level: Swiss-Prot protein existence level 1. Binding protein with a strong affinity to the bleomycin family of antibiotics. Binds to CL990; an antimitotic-antibiotic compound. From Klebsiella pneumoniae.
   4936..5057    +  polyA_signal   SV40 poly(A) signal: SV40 polyadenylation signal
   5130..5146    -  protein_bind   lac operator: The lac repressor binds to the lac operator to inhibit transcription in E. coli. This inhibition can be relieved by adding lactose or isopropyl-β-D-thiogalactopyranoside (IPTG). lac repressor encoded by lacI
   5154..5184    -  promoter       lac promoter: promoter for the E. coli lac operon
   5199..5220    -  protein_bind   CAP binding site: CAP binding activates transcription in the presence of cAMP. E. coli catabolite activator protein
   5233..5325    -  CDS            lacI (fragment): lac repressor; lacI; The lac repressor binds to the lac operator to inhibit transcription in E. coli. This inhibition can be relieved by adding lactose or isopropyl-β-D-thiogalactopyranoside (IPTG).
   5508..6096    -  rep_origin     ori: high-copy-number ColE1/pMB1/pBR322/pUC origin of replication
   6267..7127    -  CDS            AmpR: β-lactamase; bla; confers resistance to ampicillin, carbenicillin, and related antibiotics
   7128..7232    -  promoter       AmpR promoter: bla
