>Addgene plasmid #98194 | UKNP1.19.3 | addgene full sequence | sequence record 189890 | Addgene NGS Result
TCCCGATCCCCTATGGTGCACTCTCAGTACAATCTGCTCTGATGCCGCATAGTTAAGCCAGTATCTGCTC
CCTGCTTGTGTGTTGGAGGTCGCTGAGTAGTGCGCGAGCAAAATTTAAGCTACAACAAGGCAAGGCTTGA
CCGACAATTGCATGAAGAATCTGCTTAGGGTTAGGCGTTTTGCGCTGCTTCGCGATGTACGGGCCAGATA
TACGCGTTGACATTGATTATTGACTAGTTATTAATAGTAATCAATTACGGGGTCATTAGTTCATAGCCCA
TATATGGAGTTCCGCGTTACATAACTTACGGTAAATGGCCCGCCTGGCTGACCGCCCAACGACCCCCGCC
CATTGACGTCAATAATGACGTATGTTCCCATAGTAACGCCAATAGGGACTTTCCATTGACGTCAATGGGT
GGAGTATTTACGGTAAACTGCCCACTTGGCAGTACATCAAGTGTATCATATGCCAAGTACGCCCCCTATT
GACGTCAATGACGGTAAATGGCCCGCCTGGCATTATGCCCAGTACATGACCTTATGGGACTTTCCTACTT
GGCAGTACATCTACGTATTAGTCATCGCTATTACCATGGTGATGCGGTTTTGGCAGTACATCAATGGGCG
TGGATAGCGGTTTGACTCACGGGGATTTCCAAGTCTCCACCCCATTGACGTCAATGGGAGTTTGTTTTGG
CACCAAAATCAACGGGACTTTCCAAAATGTCGTAACAACTCCGCCCCATTGACGCAAATGGGCGGTAGGC
GTGTACGGTGGGAGGTCTATATAAGCAGAGCTCTCTGGCTAACTAGAGAACCCACTGCTTACTGGCTTAT
CGAAATTAATACGACTCACTATAGGGAGACCCAAGCTGGCTAGTTAAGCTTGGTACCGAGCTCGGATCCA
GTACCCTTCACCATGGGTTGCTCTTTCTCTATCTTCCTCTTGGCTTTGCTGTCCTGTTTGACCATCCCAG
CTTCCGCTTATGAGGTGCGCAACGTGTCCGGGGTGTACCAAGTCACGAACGACTGCTCCAACACAAGCAT
TGTGTATGAGGCAGCGGACATGATTATGCATATCCCCGGGTGCGTGCCCTGTGTTCGGGAGACCAACTTC
TCCCGCTGCTGGGTACCGCTCACCCCCACGCTCGCGGCTAGGAACGCCAGCATCCCCACTACGACAATAC
GACGTCACGTCGATTTGCTCGTTGGGGCGGCTGCTTTCTGCTCCGCTATGTACGTGGGGGATCTCTGCGG
ATCTGTTTTCCTTGTCTCCCAGCTGTTCACCTTCTCGCCTCGCCGACATGAGACAGTACAGGACTGCAAT
TGCTCAATCTATCCCGGCCACGTATCAGGCCATCGCATGGCTTGGGATATGATGATGAACTGGTCTCCTA
CAACAGCCTTAGTGGTATCACAGTTACTCCGGATCCCACAAGCTGTCGTGGACATGGTGGCGGGCGCCCA
CTGGGGAATCCTGGCGGGCCTCGCCTACTATTCCATGGCGGGGAACTGGGCTAAGGTCTTAATTGTGATG
CTACTCTTTGCCGGCGTTGACGGGACCGGGACCTACACGACGGGGGGGGCCCAGGGCCGCAACGCCCATC
GGCTTACGTCCTTCTTTTCATTTGGGGCATCTCAGAATATCCAGCTCATAAACACCAACGGCAGCTGGCA
TATCAACAGGACTGCTTTGAACTGCAACGACTCCCTCAACACTGGTTTCATCGCCGCGCTGTTCTACACA
CACAAATTCAACGCGTCCGGATGCCCGGAGCGCATGGCCAGCTGTCGCCCCATTAGCGAGTTCGCTCAGG
GGTGGGGTCCCATCACTTATGCCGAGTCGAAAAGCTCGGACCAGAGGCCCTATTGTTGGCACTACGCTCC
TGAACCGTGCGGTATCGTGGCCGCGTCGCAGGTGTGTGGTCCAGTATACTGCTTCACCCCAAGCCCCGTT
GTGGTGGGGACGACCGATCGCTTCGGCGTCCCTACGTACACCTGGGGGGAGAATGAGACGGACGTGCTGC
TTCTCAACAACACGCGGCCGCCGCAAGGCAACTGGTTCGGCTGTACGTGGATGAATAGCACTGGGTTCAC
CAAGACGTGTGGGGGCCCCCCGTGCAACATCGGGGGGGTTGGCAACAACACCCTGACCTGTCCCACGGAC
TGTTTCCGGAAGCACCCCGAGGCCACCTACACCAAATGCGGTTCAGGGCCTTGGCTCACACCTAGGTGCC
TGGTTGACTACCCATACAGGCTTTGGCACTACCCCTGCACCGTCAACTTTACCATCTTCAAAGTTAGGAT
GTATGTGGGGGGCGTGGAGCATAGGCTCAACGCCGCATGCAATTGGACCCGAGGAGAGCGGTGCAACTTG
GAAGACAGGGATAGATCAGAGCTCAGCCCGCTGCTGCTGTCTACGACAGAGTGGCAGATATTGCCTTGTT
CCTTCACCACCTTGCCGGCTCTGTCCACTGGTTTGATCCATCTCCACCAGAACATCGTGGACGTGCAATA
CCTGTATGGTATGGGGTCGGCGGCCGTCTCCTTTGCAATCAAATGGGAGTATGTCCTGTTGCTCTTCCTT
CTCCTGGCGGACGCGCGCGTTTGTGCCTGCTTGTGGATGATGCTGCTGATAGCCCAGGCTGAGGCCTAAT
CTAGAAACTTTAAGGGTCAAGACAATTCTGCAGATATCCAGCACAGTGGCGGCCGCTCGAGTCTAGAGGG
CCCGCGGTTCGAAGGTAAGCCTATCCCTAACCCTCTCCTCGGTCTCGATTCTACGCGTACCGGTCATCAT
CACCATCACCATTGAGTTTAAACCCGCTGATCAGCCTCGACTGTGCCTTCTAGTTGCCAGCCATCTGTTG
TTTGCCCCTCCCCCGTGCCTTCCTTGACCCTGGAAGGTGCCACTCCCACTGTCCTTTCCTAATAAAATGA
GGAAATTGCATCGCATTGTCTGAGTAGGTGTCATTCTATTCTGGGGGGTGGGGTGGGGCAGGACAGCAAG
GGGGAGGATTGGGAAGACAATAGCAGGCATGCTGGGGATGCGGTGGGCTCTATGGCTTCTGAGGCGGAAA
GAACCAGCTGGGGCTCTAGGGGGTATCCCC
[124 nt withheld, positions 3111-3234]
C
[91 nt withheld, positions 3236-3326]
A
[49 nt withheld, positions 3328-3376]
CCTTTGACGTTGGAGTCCACGTTCTTT
[37 nt withheld, positions 3404-3440]
ACCCTATCTCGGTCTATTCTTTTGATTTATAAGGGATTTTGCCGATTTCGGCCTATTGGTTAAAAAATGA
GCTGATTTAACAAAAATTTAACGCGAATTAATTCTGTGGAATGTGTGTCAGTTAGGGTGTGGAAAGTCCC
CAGGCTCCCCAGCAGGCAGAAGTATGCAAAGCATGCATCTCAATTAGTCAGCAACCAGGTGTGGAAAGTC
CCCAGGCTCCCCAGCAGGCAGAAGTATGCAAAGCATGCATCTCAATTAGTCAGCAACCATAGTCCCGCCC
CTAACTCCGCCCATCCCGCCCCTAACTCCGCCCAGTTCCGCCCATTCTCCGCCCCATGGCTGACTAATTT
TTTTTATTTATGCAGAGGCCGAGGCCGCCTCTGCCTCTGAGCTATTCCAGAAGTAGTGAGGAGGCTTTTT
TGGAGGCCTAGGCTTTTGCAAAAAGCTCCCGGGAGCTTGTATATCCATTTTCGGATCTGATCAAGAGACA
GGATGAGGATCGTTTCGCATGATTGAACAAGATGGATTGCACGCAGGTTCTCCGGCCGCTTGGGTGGAGA
GGCTATTCGGCTATGACTGGGCACAACAGACAATCGGCTGCTCTGATGCCGCCGTGTTCCGGCTGTCAGC
GCAGGGGCGCCCGGTTCTTTTTGTCAAGACCGACCTGTCCGGTGCCCTGAATGAACTGCAGGACGAGGCA
GCGCGGCTATCGTGGCTGGCCACGACGGGCGTTCCTTGCGCAGCTGTGCTCGACGTTGTCACTGAAGCGG
GAAGGGACTGGCTGCTATTGGGCGAAGTGCCGGGGCAGGATCTCCTGTCATCTCACCTTGCTCCTGCCGA
GAAAGTATCCATCATGGCTGATGCAATGCGGCGGCTGCATACGCTTGATCCGGCTACCTGCCCATTCGAC
CACCAAGCGAAACATCGCATCGAGCGAGCACGTACTCGGATGGAAGCCGGTCTTGTCGATCAGGATGATC
TGGACGAAGAGCATCAGGGGCTCGCGCCAGCCGAACTGTTCGCCAGGCTCAAGGCGCGCATGCCCGACGG
CGAGGATCTCGTCGTGACCCATGGCGATGCCTGCTTGCCGAATATCATGGTGGAAAATGGCCGCTTTTCT
GGATTCATCGACTGTGGCCGGCTGGGTGTGGCGGACCGCTATCAGGACATAGCGTTGGCTACCCGTGATA
TTGCTGAAGAGCTTGGCGGCGAATGGGCTGACCGCTTCCTCGTGCTTTACGGTATCGCCGCTCCCGATTC
GCAGCGCATCGCCTTCTATCGCCTTCTTGACGAGTTCTTCTGAGCGGGACTCTGGGGTTCGCGAAATGAC
CGACCAAGCGACGCCCAACCTGCCATCACGAGATTTCGATTCCACCGCCGCCTTCTATGAAAGGTTGGGC
TTCGGAATCGTTTTCCGGGACGCCGGCTGGATGATCCTCCAGCGCGGGGATCTCATGCTGGAGTTCTTCG
CCCACCCCAACTTGTTTATTGCAGCTTATAATGGTTACAAATAAAGCAATAGCATCACAAATTTCACAAA
TAAAGCATTTTTTTCACTGCATTCTAGTTGTGGTTTGTCCAAACTCATCAATGTATCTTATCATGTCTGT
ATACCGTCGACCTCTAGCTAGAGCTTGGCGTAATCATGGTCATAGCTGTTTCCTGTGTGAAATTGTTATC
CGCTCACAATTCCACACAACATACGAGCCGGAAGCATAAAGTGTAAAGCCTGGGGTGCCTAATGAGTGAG
CTAACTCACATTAATTGCGTTGCGCTCACTGCCCGCTTTCCAGTCGGGAAACCTGTCGTGCCAGCTGCAT
TAATGAATCGGCCAACGCGCGGGGAGAGGCGGTTTGCGTATTGGGCGCTCTTCCGCTTCCTCGCTCACTG
ACTCGCTGCGCTCGGTCGTTCGGCTGCGGCGAGCGGTATCAGCTCACTCAAAGGCGGTAATACGGTTATC
CACAGAATCAGGGGATAACGCAGGAAAGAACATGTGAGCAAAAGGCCAGCAAAAGGCCAGGAACCGTAAA
AAGGCCGCGTTGCTGGCGTTTTTCCATAGGCTCCGCCCCCCTGACGAGCATCACAAAAATCGACGCTCAA
GTCAGAGGTGGCGAAACCCGACAGGACTATAAAGATACCAGGCGTTTCCCCCTGGAAGCTCCCTCGTGCG
CTCTCCTGTTCCGACCCTGCCGCTTACCGGATACCTGTCCGCCTTTCTCCCTTCGGGAAGCGTGGCGCTT
TCTCATAGCTCACGCTGTAGGTATCTCAGTTCGGTGTAGGTCGTTCGCTCCAAGCTGGGCTGTGTGCACG
AACCCCCCGTTCAGCCCGACCGCTGCGCCTTATCCGGTAACTATCGTCTTGAGTCCAACCCGGTAAGACA
CGACTTATCGCCACTGGCAGCAGCCACTGGTAACAGGATTAGCAGAGCGAGGTATGTAGGCGGTGCTACA
GAGTTCTTGAAGTGGTGGCCTAACTACGGCTACACTAGAAGAACAGTATTTGGTATCTGCGCTCTGCTGA
AGCCAGTTACCTTCGGAAAAAGAGTTGGTAGCTCTTGATCCGGCAAACAAACCACCGCTGGTAGCGGTGG
TTTTTTTGTTTGCAAGCAGCAGATTACGCGCAGAAAAAAAGGATCTCAAGAAGATCCTTTGATCTTTTCT
ACGGGGTCTGACGCTCAGTGGAACGAAAACTCACGTTAAGGGATTTTGGTCATGAGATTATCAAAAAGGA
TCTTCACCTAGATCCTTTTAAATTAAAAATGAAGTTTTAAATCAATCTAAAGTATATATGAGTAAACTTG
GTCTGACAGTTACCAATGCTTAATCAGTGAGGCACCTATCTCAGCGATCTGTCTATTTCGTTCATCCATA
GTTGCCTGACTCCCCGTCGTGTAGATAACTACGATACGGGAGGGCTTACCATCTGGCCCCAGTGCTGCAA
TGATACCGCGAGACCCACGCTCACCGGCTCCAGATTTATCAGCAATAAACCAGCCAGCCGGAAGGGCCGA
GCGCAGAAGTGGTCCTGCAACTTTATCCGCCTCCATCCAGTCTATTAATTGTTGCCGGGAAGCTAGAGTA
AGTAGTTCGCCAGTTAATAGTTTGCGCAACGTTGTTGCCATTGCTACAGGCATCGTGGTGTCACGCTCGT
CGTTTGGTATGGCTTCATTCAGCTCCGGTTCCCAACGATCAAGGCGAGTTACATGATCCCCCATGTTGTG
CAAAAAAGCGGTTAGCTCCTTCGGTCCTCCGATCGTTGTCAGAAGTAAGTTGGCCGCAGTGTTATCACTC
ATGGTTATGGCAGCACTGCATAATTCTCTTACTGTCATGCCATCCGTAAGATGCTTTTCTGTGACTGGTG
AGTACTCAACCAAGTCATTCTGAGAATAGTGTATGCGGCGACCGAGTTGCTCTTGCCCGGCGTCAATACG
GGATAATACCGCGCCACATAGCAGAACTTTAAAAGTGCTCATCATTGGAAAACGTTCTTCGGGGCGAAAA
CTCTCAAGGATCTTACCGCTGTTGAGATCCAGTTCGATGTAACCCACTCGTGCACCCAACTGATCTTCAG
CATCTTTTACTTTCACCAGCGTTTCTGGGTGAGCAAAAACAGGAAGGCAAAATGCCGCAAAAAAGGGAAT
AAGGGCGACACGGAAATGTTGAATACTCATACTCTTCCTTTTTCAATATTATTGAAGCATTTATCAGGGT
TATTGTCTCATGAGCGGATACATATTTGAATGTATTTAGAAAAATAAACAAATAGGGGTTCCGCGCACAT
TTCCCCGAAAAGTGCCACCTGACGTCGACGGATCGGGAGATC
Features (pLannotate 1.2.2; 21 found; start..end, strand, type, name):
     12..64      -  misc_feature   bom (fragment): basis of mobility region from pBR322
    219..598     +  enhancer       CMV enhancer: human cytomegalovirus immediate early enhancer
    599..802     +  promoter       CMV promoter: human cytomegalovirus (CMV) immediate early promoter
    798..831     +  LTR            5' LTR (truncated) (fragment): truncated 5' long terminal repeat (LTR) from HIV-1
    847..865     +  promoter       T7 promoter: promoter for bacteriophage T7 RNA polymerase
    926..2656    +  CDS            POLG_HCVGL (fragment): Experimental evidence at protein level: Swiss-Prot protein existence level 1. [Protease NS2]: Cysteine protease required for the proteolytic auto-cleavage between the non-structural proteins NS2 and NS3 (By similarity). The N-terminus of NS3 is required for the function of NS2 protease (active region NS2-3) (By similarity). Promotes the initiation of viral particle assembly by mediating the interaction between structural and non-structural proteins (By similarity). From Hepatitis C virus (isolate Glasgow) (HCV).
   2744..2785    +  CDS            V5 tag: epitope tag from simian virus 5
   2841..3065    +  polyA_signal   bGH poly(A) signal: bovine growth hormone polyadenylation signal
   3069..3090    +  promoter       SV40 promoter (fragment): SV40 enhancer and early promoter
   3111..3539    +  rep_origin     f1 ori (sequence partly withheld): f1 bacteriophage origin of replication; arrow indicates direction of (+) strand synthesis
   3553..3882    +  promoter       SV40 promoter: SV40 enhancer and early promoter
   3949..4740    +  CDS            neo: KKA2_KLEPN - Also known as kan, nptII. Experimental evidence at protein level: Swiss-Prot protein existence level 1. Resistance to kanamycin, neomycin, paromomycin, ribostamycin, butirosin and gentamicin B. From Klebsiella pneumoniae.
   4766..4924    +  CDS            ble (fragment): BLE_KLEPN - Experimental evidence at protein level: Swiss-Prot protein existence level 1. Binding protein with a strong affinity to the bleomycin family of antibiotics. Binds to CL990; an antimitotic-antibiotic compound. From Klebsiella pneumoniae.
   4919..5040    +  polyA_signal   SV40 poly(A) signal: SV40 polyadenylation signal
   5113..5129    -  protein_bind   lac operator: The lac repressor binds to the lac operator to inhibit transcription in E. coli. This inhibition can be relieved by adding lactose or isopropyl-β-D-thiogalactopyranoside (IPTG). lac repressor encoded by lacI
   5137..5167    -  promoter       lac promoter: promoter for the E. coli lac operon
   5182..5203    -  protein_bind   CAP binding site: CAP binding activates transcription in the presence of cAMP. E. coli catabolite activator protein
   5216..5308    -  CDS            lacI (fragment): lac repressor; lacI; The lac repressor binds to the lac operator to inhibit transcription in E. coli. This inhibition can be relieved by adding lactose or isopropyl-β-D-thiogalactopyranoside (IPTG).
   5491..6079    -  rep_origin     ori: high-copy-number ColE1/pMB1/pBR322/pUC origin of replication
   6250..7110    -  CDS            AmpR: β-lactamase; bla; confers resistance to ampicillin, carbenicillin, and related antibiotics
   7111..7215    -  promoter       AmpR promoter: bla
