[The description below was written by a language model from this plasmid's Addgene catalogue record and pLannotate feature annotations shown in this document.]
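Description:
UKNP1.19.3 is a mammalian expression plasmid built on the Invitrogen pcDNA3.1 V5-His TOPO backbone. It carries a hepatitis C virus E1E2 glycoprotein coding region of about 1.7 kb that was amplified from patient serum and inserted by TOPO cloning. The name follows the United Kingdom Nottingham Panel convention of genotype, patient number and clone number, so this is clone 3 from patient 19, genotype 1. In E. coli the plasmid replicates from a high-copy ColE1/pUC-type origin and is selected with ampicillin through the bla gene. An f1 origin is also present, along with small lac-region and bom remnants that belong to the backbone.

The insert sits downstream of the human CMV immediate-early enhancer and promoter and is followed by the bovine growth hormone polyadenylation signal. A T7 promoter lies between the CMV promoter and the insert, which allows in vitro transcription and provides a sequencing primer site. The annotation software matches the insert to a fragment of the HCV polyprotein. The functional text attached to that match refers to NS2, but this comes from the whole-polyprotein database entry, and the catalogue identifies the cloned region as E1E2. A V5 epitope tag is annotated downstream of the insert, though the record does not say whether it is read in frame with E1E2 or cut off by a stop codon. A separate SV40 promoter–neomycin resistance–SV40 poly(A) cassette permits G418 selection in mammalian cells. The depositor and repository sequences give essentially identical feature maps. The plasmid belongs to a diverse panel of patient-derived HCV envelope glycoproteins assembled for vaccine research and for assessing monoclonal antibody neutralization.
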