Addgene plasmid #98194: UKNP1.19.3
Purpose: Expression of HCV E1E2 genes cloned from patient serum. United Kingdom Nottingham Panel x.xx.xx (genotype.patient number.clone number)
Depositing lab: Jonathan Ball. Depositing organization: University of Nottingham. Publication: A Diverse Panel of Hepatitis C Virus Glycoproteins for Use in Vaccine Research Reveals Extremes of Monoclonal Antibody Neutralization Resistance. Urbanowicz RA, McClure CP, Brown RJ, Tsoleridis T, Persson MA, Krey T, Irving WL, Ball JK, Tarr AW. J Virol. 2015 Dec 23;90(7):3288-301. doi: 10.1128/JVI.02700-15. PubMed 26699643.
Backbone
  Vector backbone: pcDNA3.1_V5-His_Topo
  Backbone manufacturer: Invitrogen
  Vector type: Mammalian Expression
Growth in bacteria
  Bacterial resistance: Ampicillin, 100 μg/mL
  Growth temperature: 37°C
  Growth strain: DH5alpha
  Copy number: High Copy
Gene/Insert
  Gene/Insert name: HCV E1E2 (alt name: UKNP1.19.3)
  Species: Hepatitis C virus
  Insert size (bp): 1734
  GenBank ID: KU285195.1
  Cloning method: TOPO Cloning
  Sequencing primers: 5′ T7F; 3′ bGHR
Terms and licenses: Academic/Nonprofit Terms; Industry Terms: Not Available to Industry
How to cite: UKNP1.19.3 was a gift from Jonathan Ball (Addgene plasmid # 98194 ; http://n2t.net/addgene:98194 ; RRID:Addgene_98194)
